>Addgene plasmid #232940 | pCoofy1-psHaloTag1a | addgene full sequence | sequence record 464327 | Addgene NGS Result
TGGCGAATGGG
[124 nt withheld, positions 12-135]
C
[91 nt withheld, positions 137-227]
A
[49 nt withheld, positions 229-277]
CCTTTGACGTTGGAGTCCACGTTCTTT
[37 nt withheld, positions 305-341]
ACCCTATCTCGGTCTATTCTTTTGATTTATAAGGGATTTTGCCGATTTCGGCCTATTGGTTAAAAAATGA
GCTGATTTAACAAAAATTTAACGCGAATTTTAACAAAATATTAACGCTTACAATTTAGGTGGCACTTTTC
GGGGAAATGTGCGCGGAACCCCTATTTGTTTATTTTTCTAAATACATTCAAATATGTATCCGCTCATGAA
TTAATTCTTAGAAAAACTCATCGAGCATCAAATGAAACTGCAATTTATTCATATCAGGATTATCAATACC
ATATTTTTGAAAAAGCCGTTTCTGTAATGAAGGAGAAAACTCACCGAGGCAGTTCCATAGGATGGCAAGA
TCCTGGTATCGGTCTGCGATTCCGACTCGTCCAACATCAATACAACCTATTAATTTCCCCTCGTCAAAAA
TAAGGTTATCAAGTGAGAAATCACCATGAGTGACGACTGAATCCGGTGAGAATGGCAAAAGTTTATGCAT
TTCTTTCCAGACTTGTTCAACAGGCCAGCCATTACGCTCGTCATCAAAATCACTCGCATCAACCAAACCG
TTATTCATTCGTGATTGCGCCTGAGCGAGACGAAATACGCGATCGCTGTTAAAAGGACAATTACAAACAG
GAATCGAATGCAACCGGCGCAGGAACACTGCCAGCGCATCAACAATATTTTCACCTGAATCAGGATATTC
TTCTAATACCTGGAATGCTGTTTTCCCGGGGATCGCAGTGGTGAGTAACCATGCATCATCAGGAGTACGG
ATAAAATGCTTGATGGTCGGAAGAGGCATAAATTCCGTCAGCCAGTTTAGTCTGACCATCTCATCTGTAA
CATCATTGGCAACGCTACCTTTGCCATGTTTCAGAAACAACTCTGGCGCATCGGGCTTCCCATACAATCG
ATAGATTGTCGCACCTGATTGCCCGACATTATCGCGAGCCCATTTATACCCATATAAATCAGCATCCATG
TTGGAATTTAATCGCGGCCTAGAGCAAGACGTTTCCCGTTGAATATGGCTCATAACACCCCTTGTATTAC
TGTTTATGTAAGCAGACAGTTTTATTGTTCATGACCAAAATCCCTTAACGTGAGTTTTCGTTCCACTGAG
CGTCAGACCCCGTAGAAAAGATCAAAGGATCTTCTTGAGATCCTTTTTTTCTGCGCGTAATCTGCTGCTT
GCAAACAAAAAAACCACCGCTACCAGCGGTGGTTTGTTTGCCGGATCAAGAGCTACCAACTCTTTTTCCG
AAGGTAACTGGCTTCAGCAGAGCGCAGATACCAAATACTGTCCTTCTAGTGTAGCCGTAGTTAGGCCACC
ACTTCAAGAACTCTGTAGCACCGCCTACATACCTCGCTCTGCTAATCCTGTTACCAGTGGCTGCTGCCAG
TGGCGATAAGTCGTGTCTTACCGGGTTGGACTCAAGACGATAGTTACCGGATAAGGCGCAGCGGTCGGGC
TGAACGGGGGGTTCGTGCACACAGCCCAGCTTGGAGCGAACGACCTACACCGAACTGAGATACCTACAGC
GTGAGCTATGAGAAAGCGCCACGCTTCCCGAAGGGAGAAAGGCGGACAGGTATCCGGTAAGCGGCAGGGT
CGGAACAGGAGAGCGCACGAGGGAGCTTCCAGGGGGAAACGCCTGGTATCTTTATAGTCCTGTCGGGTTT
CGCCACCTCTGACTTGAGCGTCGATTTTTGTGATGCTCGTCAGGGGGGCGGAGCCTATGGAAAAACGCCA
GCAACGCGGCCTTTTTACGGTTCCTGGCCTTTTGCTGGCCTTTTGCTCACATGTTCTTTCCTGCGTTATC
CCCTGATTCTGTGGATAACCGTATTACCGCCTTTGAGTGAGCTGATACCGCTCGCCGCAGCCGAACGACC
GAGCGCAGCGAGTCAGTGAGCGAGGAAGCGGAAGAGCGCCTGATGCGGTATTTTCTCCTTACGCATCTGT
GCGGTATTTCACACCGCAATGGTGCACTCTCAGTACAATCTGCTCTGATGCCGCATAGTTAAGCCAGTAT
ACACTCCGCTATCGCTACGTGACTGGGTCATGGCTGCGCCCCGACACCCGCCAACACCCGCTGACGCGCC
CTGACGGGCTTGTCTGCTCCCGGCATCCGCTTACAGACAAGCTGTGACCGTCTCCGGGAGCTGCATGTGT
CAGAGGTTTTCACCGTCATCACCGAAACGCGCGAGGCAGCTGCGGTAAAGCTCATCAGCGTGGTCGTGAA
GCGATTCACAGATGTCTGCCTGTTCATCCGCGTCCAGCTCGTTGAGTTTCTCCAGAAGCGTTAATGTCTG
GCTTCTGATAAAGCGGGCCATGTTAAGGGCGGTTTTTTCCTGTTTGGTCACTGATGCCTCCGTGTAAGGG
GGATTTCTGTTCATGGGGGTAATGATACCGATGAAACGAGAGAGGATGCTCACGATACGGGTTACTGATG
ATGAACATGCCCGGTTACTGGAACGTTGTGAGGGTAAACAACTGGCGGTATGGATGCGGCGGGACCAGAG
AAAAATCACTCAGGGTCAATGCCAGCGCTTCGTTAATACAGATGTAGGTGTTCCACAGGGTAGCCAGCAG
CATCCTGCGATGCAGATCCGGAACATAATGGTGCAGGGCGCTGACTTCCGCGTTTCCAGACTTTACGAAA
CACGGAAACCGAAGACCATTCATGTTGTTGCTCAGGTCGCAGACGTTTTGCAGCAGCAGTCGCTTCACGT
TCGCTCGCGTATCGGTGATTCATTCTGCTAACCAGTAAGGCAACCCCGCCAGCCTAGCCGGGTCCTCAAC
GACAGGAGCACGATCATGCGCACCCGTGGGGCCGCCATGCCGGCGATAATGGCCTGCTTCTCGCCGAAAC
GTTTGGTGGCGGGACCAGTGACGAAGGCTTGAGCGAGGGCGTGCAAGATTCCGAATACCGCAAGCGACAG
GCCGATCATCGTCGCGCTCCAGCGAAAGCGGTCCTCGCCGAAAATGACCCAGAGCGCTGCCGGCACCTGT
CCTACGAGTTGCATGATAAAGAAGACAGTCATAAGTGCGGCGACGATAGTCATGCCCCGCGCCCACCGGA
AGGAGCTGACTGGGTTGAAGGCTCTCAAGGGCATCGGTCGAGATCCCGGTGCCTAATGAGTGAGCTAACT
TACATTAATTGCGTTGCGCTCACTGCCCGCTTTCCAGTCGGGAAACCTGTCGTGCCAGCTGCATTAATGA
ATCGGCCAACGCGCGGGGAGAGGCGGTTTGCGTATTGGGCGCCAGGGTGGTTTTTCTTTTCACCAGTGAG
ACGGGCAACAGCTGATTGCCCTTCACCGCCTGGCCCTGAGAGAGTTGCAGCAAGCGGTCCACGCTGGTTT
GCCCCAGCAGGCGAAAATCCTGTTTGATGGTGGTTAACGGCGGGATATAACATGAGCTGTCTTCGGTATC
GTCGTATCCCACTACCGAGATATCCGCACCAACGCGCAGCCCGGACTCGGTAATGGCGCGCATTGCGCCC
AGCGCCATCTGATCGTTGGCAACCAGCATCGCAGTGGGAACGATGCCCTCATTCAGCATTTGCATGGTTT
GTTGAAAACCGGACATGGCACTCCAGTCGCCTTCCCGTTCCGCTATCGGCTGAATTTGATTGCGAGTGAG
ATATTTATGCCAGCCAGCCAGACGCAGACGCGCCGAGACAGAACTTAATGGGCCCGCTAACAGCGCGATT
TGCTGGTGACCCAATGCGACCAGATGCTCCACGCCCAGTCGCGTACCGTCTTCATGGGAGAAAATAATAC
TGTTGATGGGTGTCTGGTCAGAGACATCAAGAAATAACGCCGGAACATTAGTGCAGGCAGCTTCCACAGC
AATGGCATCCTGGTCATCCAGCGGATAGTTAATGATCAGCCCACTGACGCGTTGCGCGAGAAGATTGTGC
ACCGCCGCTTTACAGGCTTCGACGCCGCTTCGTTCTACCATCGACACCACCACGCTGGCACCCAGTTGAT
CGGCGCGAGATTTAATCGCCGCGACAATTTGCGACGGCGCGTGCAGGGCCAGACTGGAGGTGGCAACGCC
AATCAGCAACGACTGTTTGCCCGCCAGTTGTTGTGCCACGCGGTTGGGAATGTAATTCAGCTCCGCCATC
GCCGCTTCCACTTTTTCCCGCGTTTTCGCAGAAACGTGGCTGGCCTGGTTCACCACGCGGGAAACGGTCT
GATAAGAGACACCGGCATACTCTGCGACATCGTATAACGTTACTGGTTTCACATTCACCACCCTGAATTG
ACTCTCTTCCGGGCGCTATCATGCCATACCGCGAAAGGTTTTGCGCCATTCGATGGTGTCCGGGATCTCG
ACGCTCTCCCTTATGCGACTCCTGCATTAGGAAGCAGCCCAGTAGTAGGTTGAGGCCGTTGAGCACCGCC
GCCGCAAGGAATGGTGCATGCAAGGAGATGGCGCCCAACAGTCCCCCGGCCACGGGGCCTGCCACCATAC
CCACGCCGAAACAAGCGCTCATGAGCCCGAAGTGGCGAGCCCGATCTTCCCCATCGGTGATGTCGGCGAT
ATAGGCGCCAGCAACCGCACCTGTGGCGCCGGTGATGCCGGCCACGATGCGTCCGGCGTAGAGGATCGAG
ATCTCGATCCCGCGAAATTAATACGACTCACTATAGGGGAATTGTGAGCGGATAACAATTCCCCTCTAGA
AATAATTTTGTTTAACTTTAAGAAGGAGATATACCATGAAACATCACCATCACCATCACTCCGCGGGTCT
GGAAGTTCTGTTCCAGGGGCCCATGGCAGAAATCGGTACTGGCTTTCCATTCGACCCCCATTATGTGGAA
GTCCTGGGCGAGCGCATGCACTACGTCGATGTTGGTCCGCGCGATGGCACCCCTGTGCTGTTCCTGCACG
GTAACCCGACCTCCTCCTACGTGTGGCGCAACATCATCCCGCATGTTGCACCGACCCATCGCTGCATTGC
TCCAGACCTGATCGGTATGGGCAAATCCGACAAACCAGACCTGGGTTATTTCTTCGACGACCACGTCCGC
TTCATGGATGCCTTCATCGAAGCCCTGGGTCTGGAAGAGGTCGTCCTGGTCATTCACGACTGGGGCTCAG
CTCTGGGTTTCCACTGGGCCAAGCGCAATCCAGAGCGCGTCAAAGGTATTGCATTTATGGAGTTCATCCG
CCCTATCCCGACCTGGGACGAATGGCCATGGTTTGCAGGACTTGAACGTATTGAGAAGAACTTTATCATT
ACTGACCCAAGATTGCCAGATAATCCCATTATATTCGCGTCCGATAGTTTCTTGCAGTTGACAGAATATA
GCCGTGAAGAAATTTTGGGAAGAAACTGCAGGTTTCTACAAGGTCCTGAAACTGATCGCGCGACAGTGAG
AAAAATTAGAGATGCCATAGATAACCAAACAGAGGTCACTGTTCAGCTGATTAATTATACAAAGAGTGGT
AAAAAGTTCTGGAACCTCTTTCACTTGCAGCCTATGCGAGATCAGAAGGGAGATGTCCAGTACTTTATTG
GGGTTCAGTTGGATGGAACTGAGCATGTCCGAGATGCTGCCGAGAGAGAGGGAGTCATGCTGATTAAGAA
AACTGCAGAAAATATTGACGAGGCTGCTCCCTTTTGGCGCGAGACCTTCCAGGCCTTCCGCACCACCGAC
GTCGGCCGCAAGCTGATCATCGATCAGAACGTTTTTATCGAGGGTACGCTGCCGATGGGTGTCGTCCGCC
CGCTGACTGAAGTCGAGATGGACCATTACCGCGAGCCGTTCCTGAATCCTGTTGACCGCGAGCCACTGTG
GCGCTTCCCAAACGAGCTGCCAATCGCCGGTGAGCCAGCGAACATCGTCGCGCTGGTCGAAGAATACATG
GACTGGCTGCACCAGTCCCCTGTCCCGAAGCTGCTGTTCTGGGGCACCCCAGGCGTTCTGATCCCACCGG
CCGAAGCCGCTCGCCTGGCCAAAAGCCTGCCTAACTGCAAGGCTGTGGACATCGGCCCGGGTCTGAATCT
GCTGCAAGAAGACAACCCGGACCTGATCGGCAGCGAGATCGCGCGCTGGCTGTCGACGCTCGAGATTTCC
GGCTAACGCCATTAACCTGATGTTCTGGGGAATATAAGCTTGCGGCCGCACTCGAGCACCACCACCACCA
CCACTGAGATCCGGCTGCTAACAAAGCCCGAAAGGAAGCTGAGTTGGCTGCTGCCACCGCTGAGCAATAA
CTAGCATAACCCCTTGGGGCCTCTAAACGGGTCTTGAGGGGTTTTTTGCTGAAAGGAGGAACTATATCCG
GAT
Features (pLannotate 1.2.2; 23 found; start..end, strand, type, name):
     12..440     +  rep_origin     f1 ori (sequence partly withheld): f1 bacteriophage origin of replication; arrow indicates direction of (+) strand synthesis
    493..550     +  promoter       AmpR promoter (fragment): bla
    559..1374    -  CDS            KanR: aminoglycoside phosphotransferase; aph(3')-Ia; confers resistance to kanamycin in bacteria or G418 (Geneticin®) in eukaryotes
   1496..2084    +  rep_origin     ori: high-copy-number ColE1/pMB1/pBR322/pUC origin of replication
   2270..2409    -  misc_feature   bom: basis of mobility region from pBR322
   2511..2702    -  CDS            rop: Rop protein, which maintains plasmids at low copy number; rop
   2719..3099    +  CDS            YPB1_ECOLX: Protein predicted: Swiss-Prot protein existence level 4. From Escherichia coli.
   3171..3462    -  CDS            TcR (fragment): tetracycline efflux protein; tet; confers resistance to tetracycline
   3477..3498    -  protein_bind   CAP binding site: CAP binding activates transcription in the presence of cAMP. E. coli catabolite activator protein
   3511..4593    -  CDS            lacI: lac repressor; lacI; The lac repressor binds to the lac operator to inhibit transcription in E. coli. This inhibition can be relieved by adding lactose or isopropyl-β-D-thiogalactopyranoside (IPTG).
   4594..4671    -  promoter       lacI promoter: lacI
   4679..4958    -  CDS            TcR (fragment): tetracycline efflux protein; tet; confers resistance to tetracycline
   4980..4998    +  promoter       T7 promoter: promoter for bacteriophage T7 RNA polymerase
   4999..5023    +  protein_bind   lac operator: The lac repressor binds to the lac operator to inhibit transcription in E. coli. This inhibition can be relieved by adding lactose or isopropyl-β-D-thiogalactopyranoside (IPTG). lac repressor encoded by lacI
   5038..5060    +  RBS            RBS: efficient ribosome binding site from bacteriophage T7 gene 10 (Olins and Rangwala, 1989)
   5073..5090    +  CDS            7xHis (fragment): 6xHis affinity tag
   5124..5549    +  CDS            HaloTag® (fragment): modified bacterial dehalogenase that forms covalent bonds with chloroalkane derivatives
   5571..5888    +  CDS            miniSOG: miniSOG is a basic (constitutively fluorescent) cyan fluorescent protein published in 2011, derived from Arabidopsis thaliana. It requires the cofactor flavin for fluorescence.
   5979..6434    +  CDS            HaloTag® (fragment): modified bacterial dehalogenase that forms covalent bonds with chloroalkane derivatives
   6436..6468    +  CDS            ccdB (fragment): CcdB, a bacterial toxin that poisons DNA gyrase; ccdB; Plasmids containing the ccdB gene cannot be propagated in standard E. coli strains.
   6488..6505    +  CDS            9xHis (fragment): 9xHis affinity tag
   6515..6564    +  CDS            SET1 (fragment): solubility-enhancement tag derived from T7 phage gene 10B
   6572..6619    +  terminator     T7 terminator: transcription terminator for bacteriophage T7 RNA polymerase
