[The description below was written by a language model from this plasmid's Addgene catalogue record and pLannotate feature annotations shown in this document.]
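Description:
pCoofy1-psHaloTag1a is a bacterial expression plasmid of about 6.6 kb built on the pCoofy1 backbone, a pET-style vector for T7-driven protein production in E. coli. It is selected with kanamycin through an aminoglycoside phosphotransferase gene and replicates from a ColE1/pBR322-type origin. The neighbouring rop gene and bom region are consistent with the low copy number given in the record. An f1 origin is also present. The plasmid carries its own lacI gene with its promoter, and a lac operator sits directly after the T7 promoter. Expression is therefore repressed until induction with IPTG in a host that supplies T7 RNA polymerase. A T7 gene 10 ribosome binding site and a T7 terminator flank the coding region.

The insert, added by Gibson cloning, encodes psHaloTag1a, a photoswitchable variant of the self-labelling HaloTag dehalogenase, which binds chloroalkane ligands covalently. In the feature table the HaloTag coding sequence is split into two fragments with a domain between them that is annotated by similarity to miniSOG, a flavin-binding protein derived from Arabidopsis thaliana. This suggests that a light-responsive domain has been inserted into the HaloTag fold. The record lists the substitutions E143W and A258W and two short linkers, L1 and L2, which presumably join the inserted domain to HaloTag. The protein carries a backbone-encoded N-terminal His6 tag followed by an HRV 3C protease site, which allows affinity purification and later tag removal. The short ccdB, His and SET1 fragments annotated after the insert appear to be backbone remnants; the record does not say whether they are translated. The construct is suited to producing recombinant psHaloTag1a, a tool developed for light-controlled fluorescence labelling.
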