Addgene plasmid #232940: pCoofy1-psHaloTag1a
Purpose: Photoswichable HaloTag: psHaloTag1a variant
Depositing lab: Claire Deo. Depositing organization: European Molecular Biology Laboratory (EMBL), Heidelberg. Publication: A Photoswitchable HaloTag for Spatiotemporal Control of Fluorescence in Living Cells. Walterspiel F, Ugarte-Uribe B, Weidenhausen J, Vincent M, Narayanasamy KK, Dimitriadi A, Khan AUM, Fritsch M, Muller CW, Zimmermann T, Deo C. Angew Chem Int Ed Engl. 2025 Oct 23:e202424955. doi: 10.1002/anie.202424955. PubMed 41131894.
Backbone
  Vector backbone: pCoofy1
  Backbone manufacturer: EMBL
  Backbone size w/o insert (bp): 5334
  Total vector size (bp): 6648
  Vector type: Bacterial Expression
Growth in bacteria
  Bacterial resistance: Kanamycin, 50 μg/mL
  Growth temperature: 37°C
  Growth strain: DH5alpha
  Copy number: Low Copy
Gene/Insert
  Gene/Insert name: photoswitchable HaloTag 1a variant (alt name: psHaloTag1a)
  Insert size (bp): 1371
  Mutation: E143W, A258W with linkers L1 (FAG) and L2 (P)
  Promoter: T7
  Tag / fusion protein: His6x-HRV3C (N terminal on backbone)
  Cloning method: Gibson Cloning
  Sequencing primers: 5′ TAATACGACTCACTATAGGG (T7 promoter, forward primer); 3′ CTAGTTATTGCTCAGCGGT (T7 terminator, reverse primer)
Terms and licenses: Academic/Nonprofit Terms; Industry Terms: Not Available to Industry
Depositor comments: Please visit https://doi.org/10.1101/2024.12.18.629107 for bioRxiv preprint.
How to cite: pCoofy1-psHaloTag1a was a gift from Claire Deo (Addgene plasmid # 232940 ; http://n2t.net/addgene:232940 ; RRID:Addgene_232940)
